Addgene plasmid #40362: His-drebrin
Depositing lab: Phillip Gordon-Weeks. Depositing organization: King's College London. Publication: Targeting of the F-actin-binding protein drebrin by the microtubule plus-tip protein EB3 is required for neuritogenesis. Geraldo S, Khanzada UK, Parsons M, Chilton JK, Gordon-Weeks PR. Nat Cell Biol. 2008 Oct;10(10):1181-9. Epub 2008 Sep 21. 10.1038/ncb1778 PubMed 18806788.
Backbone
  Vector backbone: pETDuet-1
  Backbone manufacturer: EMD Biosciences
  Backbone size w/o insert (bp): 5420
  Vector type: Bacterial Expression
Growth in bacteria
  Bacterial resistance: Ampicillin, 100 μg/mL
  Growth temperature: 37°C
  Growth strain: DH5alpha
  Copy number: Unknown
Gene/Insert
  Gene/Insert name: drebrin E2
  Species: H. sapiens (human)
  Entrez Gene: DBN1 (a.k.a. D0S117E)
  Promoter: T7
  Tag / fusion protein: His (N terminal on insert)
  Cloning method: Restriction Enzyme; 5′ cloning site EcoRI (not destroyed); 3′ cloning site NotI (not destroyed)
  Sequencing primers: 5′ pBRrevBam_primer; 3′ T7 terminal primer
Terms and licenses: Academic/Nonprofit Terms; Industry Terms: Not Available to Industry
How to cite: His-drebrin was a gift from Phillip Gordon-Weeks (Addgene plasmid # 40362 ; http://n2t.net/addgene:40362 ; RRID:Addgene_40362)
