[The description below was written by a language model from this plasmid's Addgene catalogue record.]
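Description:
His-drebrin is a bacterial expression plasmid built on the pETDuet-1 backbone (about 5.4 kb without insert), carrying the human drebrin E2 isoform encoded by DBN1. The coding sequence was inserted by restriction cloning between EcoRI and NotI sites, both of which remain intact, so the insert can be excised or transferred. Expression is driven by a T7 promoter, and the protein is produced with an N-terminal His tag. The plasmid is selected with ampicillin and is propagated in a standard cloning strain. As with T7-driven vectors in general, protein production requires a host that supplies T7 RNA polymerase, although the record does not name an expression strain. The copy number is listed as unknown, and no feature table is provided, so the origin of replication and other backbone elements are not documented here beyond what the pETDuet-1 name implies. pETDuet-1 is designed for co-expression from two cloning regions, but the record lists only the single drebrin insert.

Drebrin is an F-actin-binding protein, and the associated study concerns its targeting by the microtubule plus-tip protein EB3 during neuritogenesis. A His-tagged bacterial construct of this kind is typically used to make recombinant protein that can be purified by metal-affinity chromatography. The purified protein is suited to in vitro work such as binding or pull-down assays that examine drebrin's interactions with cytoskeletal partners. The record itself does not specify the exact experiments for which this plasmid was used.
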