>Addgene plasmid #40362 | His-drebrin | addgene partial sequence | sequence record 54596 | hDBN1-Rev 5'-GTTCACGATCACGTCGACAC-3'
CTTAGCAGTGGCTGGCACAAGCGCACTTGCGGGCATCAGGCACATCTTCGCCCACCCAGTTGATGAGCAC
GTATTTTGGCAGAGCAGCTTGGGAGTCCTTGACACTGCAGAAGCCGTACATCACCTTCTGGTTCTCAAAG
TGTCCCGAAAGCTCCTGCAAGCCCCCTTCTCCTGATGCTGCAAGCTTGAGGTCATCGGAGCCATCTTCAT
ATGTGTACAGAGCCCAGTCGGCCGCGCTCTCCTCTCGGATCACCTCCTCGTAAGCCGCCAGCAGCTCCAG
GCGGTGGCCGCTGAAGCTGACGCCGGCCATCGAATTCGGATCCTGGCTGTGGTGATGATGGTGATGGCTG
CTGCCCATGGTATATCTCCTTCTTAAAGTTAAACAAAATTATTTCTAGAGGGGAATTGTTATCCGCTCAC
AATTCCCCTATAGTGAGTCGTATTAATTTCGCGGGATCGAGATCGATCTCGATCCTCTACGCCGGACGCA
TCGTGGCCGGCATCACCGGCGCCACAGGTGCGGTTGCTGGCGCCTATATCGCCGACATCACCGATGGGGA
AGATCGGGCTCGCCACTTCGGGCTCATGAGCGCTTGTTTCGGCGTGGGTATGGTGGCAGGCCCCGTGGCC
GGGGGACTGTTGGGCGCCATCTCCTTGCATGCACCATTCCTTGCGGCGGCGGTGCTCAACGGCCTCAACC
TACTACTGGGCTGCTTCCTAATGCAGGAGTCGCATAAGGGAGAGCGTCGAGATCCCGGACACCATCGAAT
GGCGCAAAACCTTTCGCGGTATGGCATGATAGCGCCC
